Addgene plasmid #125464: lentiSAMv2 rs4237150-guide4
Purpose: CRISPR-mediated activation of human islet enhancer containing T2D-associated variant rs4237150 (GLIS3 GWAS locus)
Depositing lab: Jorge Ferrer. Depositing organization: Imperial College London. Publication: Human pancreatic islet three-dimensional chromatin architecture provides insights into the genetics of type 2 diabetes. Miguel-Escalada I, Bonas-Guarch S, Cebola I, Ponsa-Cobas J, Mendieta-Esteban J, Atla G, Javierre BM, Rolando DMY, Farabella I, Morgan CC, Garcia-Hurtado J, Beucher A, Moran I, Pasquali L, Ramos-Rodriguez M, Appel EVR, Linneberg A, Gjesing AP, Witte DR, Pedersen O, Grarup N, Ravassard P, Torrents D, Mercader JM, Piemonti L, Berney T, de Koning EJP, Kerr-Conte J, Pattou F, Fedko IO, Groop L, Prokopenko I, Hansen T, Marti-Renom MA, Fraser P, Ferrer J. Nat Genet. 2019 Jun 28. pii: 10.1038/s41588-019-0457-0. doi: 10.1038/s41588-019-0457-0. PubMed 31253982.
Backbone
  Vector backbone: lentiSAMv2
  Backbone manufacturer: Feng Zhang (Addgene #75112)
  Vector type: Mammalian Expression, Lentiviral, CRISPR
  Selectable markers: Blasticidin
Growth in bacteria
  Bacterial resistance: Ampicillin, 100 μg/mL
  Growth temperature: 37°C
  Growth strain: Stbl3
  Copy number: High Copy
Gene/Insert
  Gene/Insert name: dCas9-VP64-2A-BlastR
  gRNA/shRNA sequence: AGATGAGTTATGACTCTAGA
  Species: H. sapiens (human)
  Promoter: EF1a core and U6
  Cloning method: Restriction Enzyme; 5′ cloning site Unknown (destroyed during cloning); 3′ cloning site Unknown (destroyed during cloning)
  Sequencing primers: 5′ GATCCGCCACCATGGATGC
Terms and licenses: Academic/Nonprofit Terms; Industry Terms: Not Available to Industry
How to cite: lentiSAMv2 rs4237150-guide4 was a gift from Jorge Ferrer (Addgene plasmid # 125464 ; http://n2t.net/addgene:125464 ; RRID:Addgene_125464)
