[The description below was written by a language model from this plasmid's Addgene catalogue record and pLannotate feature annotations shown in this document.]
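Description:
lentiSAMv2 rs4237150-guide4 is a lentiviral CRISPR activation plasmid built on the lentiSAMv2 backbone, carrying a single guide RNA directed at a human pancreatic islet enhancer that contains the type 2 diabetes-associated variant rs4237150 at the GLIS3 GWAS locus. It is propagated in E. coli through a high-copy ColE1/pUC-type origin with ampicillin selection, and the record lists a recombination-deficient strain, as is usual for LTR-containing vectors. The backbone also holds an f1 origin and an SV40/EM7-driven bleomycin/Zeocin resistance cassette outside the viral region.

The viral genome is transcribed from a CMV enhancer/promoter fused to a truncated HIV-1 5' LTR, followed by the Ψ packaging signal, RRE and cPPT/CTS, and ends with a WPRE and a truncated 3' LTR, an arrangement that relies on packaging functions supplied in trans. Two expression units sit inside it. A human U6 promoter drives the guide, whose S. pyogenes scaffold contains two MS2 stem loops; these can recruit MS2 coat protein fusions, so full synergistic activation mediator (SAM) activity would depend on a separately supplied MS2-activator component, which is not encoded here. An EF-1α core promoter drives NLS-tagged catalytically dead Cas9 (D10A/N863A) fused, according to the catalogue, to VP64 and linked through a 2A peptide to blasticidin S deaminase. The VP64 and 2A segments are not individually annotated in the feature table, but an unannotated gap between dCas9 and the blasticidin gene is consistent with them.

Transduced mammalian cells are selected with blasticidin. The construct is used to activate the targeted enhancer in human cells in order to examine its regulatory effects.
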