Features (pLannotate 1.2.2; 38 found; start..end, strand, type, name):
     18..36      +  misc_RNA       MS2 stem loop: stem loop that binds the bacteriophage MS2 coat protein
     47..83      +  misc_RNA       gRNA scaffold (fragment): guide RNA scaffold for the Streptococcus pyogenes CRISPR/Cas9 system
     88..106     +  misc_RNA       MS2 stem loop: stem loop that binds the bacteriophage MS2 coat protein
    117..136     +  misc_RNA       gRNA scaffold (fragment): guide RNA scaffold for the Streptococcus pyogenes CRISPR/Cas9 system
    149..167     +  CDS            small t antigen (fragment): SV40 (simian virus 40) small t antigen
    193..404     +  promoter       EF-1α core promoter: core promoter for human elongation factor EF-1α
    421..468     +  CDS            nucleoplasmin NLS: bipartite nuclear localization signal from nucleoplasmin
    468..4569    +  CDS            dCas9 (fragment): catalytically dead mutant of the Cas9 endonuclease from the Streptococcus pyogenes Type II CRISPR/Cas system RNA-guided DNA-binding protein that lacks endonuclease activity due to the D10A mutation in the RuvC catalytic domain and the N863A mutation in the HNH catalytic domain
   4894..5292    +  CDS            BSD: blasticidin S deaminase; Aspergillus terreus BSD; confers resistance to blasticidin
   5293..5314    +  misc_feature   MCS (fragment): pBluescript multiple cloning site
   5317..5905    +  misc_feature   WPRE: woodchuck hepatitis virus posttranscriptional regulatory element
   5842..6423    +  CDS            nef (fragment): NEF_HV1H2 - Experimental evidence at protein level: Swiss-Prot protein existence level 1. Extracellular Nef protein targets CD4(+) T-lymphocytes for apoptosis by interacting with CXCR4 surface receptors. From Human immunodeficiency virus type 1 group M subtype B (isolate HXB2) (HIV-1).
   6430..6610    +  LTR            5' LTR (truncated): truncated 5' long terminal repeat (LTR) from HIV-1
   6642..6866    +  polyA_signal   bGH poly(A) signal: bovine growth hormone polyadenylation signal
   6870..6891    +  promoter       SV40 promoter (fragment): SV40 enhancer and early promoter
   6912..7340    +  rep_origin     f1 ori (sequence partly withheld): f1 bacteriophage origin of replication; arrow indicates direction of (+) strand synthesis
   7354..7683    +  promoter       SV40 promoter: SV40 enhancer and early promoter
   7731..7778    +  promoter       EM7 promoter: synthetic bacterial promoter&nbsp
   7797..8171    +  CDS            BleoR: antibiotic-binding protein; Sh ble from Streptoalloteichus hindustanus; confers resistance to bleomycin, phleomycin, and Zeocin™
   8181..8306    +  CDS            ble (fragment): BLE_KLEPN - Experimental evidence at protein level: Swiss-Prot protein existence level 1. Binding protein with a strong affinity to the bleomycin family of antibiotics. Binds to CL990; an antimitotic-antibiotic compound. From Klebsiella pneumoniae.
   8301..8422    +  polyA_signal   SV40 poly(A) signal: SV40 polyadenylation signal
   8493..8515    -  protein_bind   lac operator (fragment): The lac repressor binds to the lac operator to inhibit transcription in E. coli. This inhibition can be relieved by adding lactose or isopropyl-β-D-thiogalactopyranoside (IPTG). lac repressor encoded by lacI
   8519..8549    -  promoter       lac promoter: promoter for the E. coli lac operon
   8564..8585    -  protein_bind   CAP binding site: CAP binding activates transcription in the presence of cAMP. E. coli catabolite activator protein
   8598..8690    -  CDS            lacI (fragment): lac repressor; lacI; The lac repressor binds to the lac operator to inhibit transcription in E. coli. This inhibition can be relieved by adding lactose or isopropyl-β-D-thiogalactopyranoside (IPTG).
   8873..9461    -  rep_origin     ori: high-copy-number ColE1/pMB1/pBR322/pUC origin of replication
   9632..10492   -  CDS            AmpR: β-lactamase; bla; confers resistance to ampicillin, carbenicillin, and related antibiotics
  10493..10597   -  promoter       AmpR promoter: bla
  10656..10708   -  misc_feature   bom (fragment): basis of mobility region from pBR322
  10863..11242   +  enhancer       CMV enhancer: human cytomegalovirus immediate early enhancer
  11243..11442   +  promoter       CMV promoter: human cytomegalovirus (CMV) immediate early promoter
  11460..11640   +  LTR            5' LTR (truncated): truncated 5' long terminal repeat (LTR) from HIV-1
  11687..11812   +  misc_feature   HIV-1 Ψ: packaging signal of human immunodeficiency virus type 1
  11796..12159   +  CDS            HIV-1 gag (fragment): gag protein from human immunodeficiency virus 1; gag
  12305..12538   +  misc_feature   RRE: The Rev response element (RRE) of HIV-1 allows for Rev-dependent mRNA export from the nucleus to the cytoplasm.
  12915..13015   +  CDS            Rev (fragment): human immunodeficiency virus 1 (HIV-1) Rev protein; rev; enhances nuclear export of unspliced and incompletely spliced viral mRNAs
  13065..13182   +  misc_feature   cPPT/CTS: central polypurine tract and central termination sequence of HIV-1
  13232..13472   +  promoter       U6 promoter: RNA polymerase III promoter for human U6 snRNA
>Addgene plasmid #125464 | lentiSAMv2 rs4237150-guide4 | addgene full sequence | sequence record 251402 | Addgene NGS Result
GTTTTAGAGCTAGGCCAACATGAGGATCACCCATGTCTGCAGGGCCTAGCAAGTTAAAATAAGGCTAGTC
CGTTATCAACTTGGCCAACATGAGGATCACCCATGTCTGCAGGGCCAAGTGGCACCGAGTCGGTGCTTTT
TTTGGATCCTAGGTCTTGAAAGGAGTGGGAATTGGCTCCGGTGCCCGTCAGTGGGCAGAGCGCACATCGC
CCACAGTCCCCGAGAAGTTGGGGGGAGGGGTCGGCAATTGATCCGGTGCCTAGAGAAGGTGGCGCGGGGT
AAACTGGGAAAGTGATGTCGTGTACTGGCTCCGCCTTTTTCCCGAGGGTGGGGGAGAACCGTATATAAGT
GCAGTAGTCGCCGTGAACGTTCTTTTTCGCAACGGGTTTGCCGCCAGAACACAGGCGTACGGCCACCATG
AAAAGGCCGGCGGCCACGAAAAAGGCCGGCCAGGCAAAAAAGAAAAAGGACAAGAAGTACAGCATCGGCC
TGGCCATCGGCACCAACTCTGTGGGCTGGGCCGTGATCACCGACGAGTACAAGGTGCCCAGCAAGAAATT
CAAGGTGCTGGGCAACACCGACCGGCACAGCATCAAGAAGAACCTGATCGGAGCCCTGCTGTTCGACAGC
GGCGAAACAGCCGAGGCCACCCGGCTGAAGAGAACCGCCAGAAGAAGATACACCAGACGGAAGAACCGGA
TCTGCTATCTGCAAGAGATCTTCAGCAACGAGATGGCCAAGGTGGACGACAGCTTCTTCCACAGACTGGA
AGAGTCCTTCCTGGTGGAAGAGGATAAGAAGCACGAGCGGCACCCCATCTTCGGCAACATCGTGGACGAG
GTGGCCTACCACGAGAAGTACCCCACCATCTACCACCTGAGAAAGAAACTGGTGGACAGCACCGACAAGG
CCGACCTGCGGCTGATCTATCTGGCCCTGGCCCACATGATCAAGTTCCGGGGCCACTTCCTGATCGAGGG
CGACCTGAACCCCGACAACAGCGACGTGGACAAGCTGTTCATCCAGCTGGTGCAGACCTACAACCAGCTG
TTCGAGGAAAACCCCATCAACGCCAGCGGCGTGGACGCCAAGGCCATCCTGTCTGCCAGACTGAGCAAGA
GCAGACGGCTGGAAAATCTGATCGCCCAGCTGCCCGGCGAGAAGAAGAATGGCCTGTTCGGCAACCTGAT
TGCCCTGAGCCTGGGCCTGACCCCCAACTTCAAGAGCAACTTCGACCTGGCCGAGGATGCCAAACTGCAG
CTGAGCAAGGACACCTACGACGACGACCTGGACAACCTGCTGGCCCAGATCGGCGACCAGTACGCCGACC
TGTTTCTGGCCGCCAAGAACCTGTCCGACGCCATCCTGCTGAGCGACATCCTGAGAGTGAACACCGAGAT
CACCAAGGCCCCCCTGAGCGCCTCTATGATCAAGAGATACGACGAGCACCACCAGGACCTGACCCTGCTG
AAAGCTCTCGTGCGGCAGCAGCTGCCTGAGAAGTACAAAGAGATTTTCTTCGACCAGAGCAAGAACGGCT
ACGCCGGCTACATTGACGGCGGAGCCAGCCAGGAAGAGTTCTACAAGTTCATCAAGCCCATCCTGGAAAA
GATGGACGGCACCGAGGAACTGCTCGTGAAGCTGAACAGAGAGGACCTGCTGCGGAAGCAGCGGACCTTC
GACAACGGCAGCATCCCCCACCAGATCCACCTGGGAGAGCTGCACGCCATTCTGCGGCGGCAGGAAGATT
TTTACCCATTCCTGAAGGACAACCGGGAAAAGATCGAGAAGATCCTGACCTTCCGCATCCCCTACTACGT
GGGCCCTCTGGCCAGGGGAAACAGCAGATTCGCCTGGATGACCAGAAAGAGCGAGGAAACCATCACCCCC
TGGAACTTCGAGGAAGTGGTGGACAAGGGCGCTTCCGCCCAGAGCTTCATCGAGCGGATGACCAACTTCG
ATAAGAACCTGCCCAACGAGAAGGTGCTGCCCAAGCACAGCCTGCTGTACGAGTACTTCACCGTGTATAA
CGAGCTGACCAAAGTGAAATACGTGACCGAGGGAATGAGAAAGCCCGCCTTCCTGAGCGGCGAGCAGAAA
AAGGCCATCGTGGACCTGCTGTTCAAGACCAACCGGAAAGTGACCGTGAAGCAGCTGAAAGAGGACTACT
TCAAGAAAATCGAGTGCTTCGACTCCGTGGAAATCTCCGGCGTGGAAGATCGGTTCAACGCCTCCCTGGG
CACATACCACGATCTGCTGAAAATTATCAAGGACAAGGACTTCCTGGACAATGAGGAAAACGAGGACATT
CTGGAAGATATCGTGCTGACCCTGACACTGTTTGAGGACAGAGAGATGATCGAGGAACGGCTGAAAACCT
ATGCCCACCTGTTCGACGACAAAGTGATGAAGCAGCTGAAGCGGCGGAGATACACCGGCTGGGGCAGGCT
GAGCCGGAAGCTGATCAACGGCATCCGGGACAAGCAGTCCGGCAAGACAATCCTGGATTTCCTGAAGTCC
GACGGCTTCGCCAACAGAAACTTCATGCAGCTGATCCACGACGACAGCCTGACCTTTAAAGAGGACATCC
AGAAAGCCCAGGTGTCCGGCCAGGGCGATAGCCTGCACGAGCACATTGCCAATCTGGCCGGCAGCCCCGC
CATTAAGAAGGGCATCCTGCAGACAGTGAAGGTGGTGGACGAGCTCGTGAAAGTGATGGGCCGGCACAAG
CCCGAGAACATCGTGATCGAAATGGCCAGAGAGAACCAGACCACCCAGAAGGGACAGAAGAACAGCCGCG
AGAGAATGAAGCGGATCGAAGAGGGCATCAAAGAGCTGGGCAGCCAGATCCTGAAAGAACACCCCGTGGA
AAACACCCAGCTGCAGAACGAGAAGCTGTACCTGTACTACCTGCAGAATGGGCGGGATATGTACGTGGAC
CAGGAACTGGACATCAACCGGCTGTCCGACTACGATGTGGACCACATCGTGCCTCAGAGCTTTCTGAAGG
ACGACTCCATCGACAACAAGGTGCTGACCAGAAGCGACAAGGCCCGGGGCAAGAGCGACAACGTGCCCTC
CGAAGAGGTCGTGAAGAAGATGAAGAACTACTGGCGGCAGCTGCTGAACGCCAAGCTGATTACCCAGAGA
AAGTTCGACAATCTGACCAAGGCCGAGAGAGGCGGCCTGAGCGAACTGGATAAGGCCGGCTTCATCAAGA
GACAGCTGGTGGAAACCCGGCAGATCACAAAGCACGTGGCACAGATCCTGGACTCCCGGATGAACACTAA
GTACGACGAGAATGACAAGCTGATCCGGGAAGTGAAAGTGATCACCCTGAAGTCCAAGCTGGTGTCCGAT
TTCCGGAAGGATTTCCAGTTTTACAAAGTGCGCGAGATCAACAACTACCACCACGCCCACGACGCCTACC
TGAACGCCGTCGTGGGAACCGCCCTGATCAAAAAGTACCCTAAGCTGGAAAGCGAGTTCGTGTACGGCGA
CTACAAGGTGTACGACGTGCGGAAGATGATCGCCAAGAGCGAGCAGGAAATCGGCAAGGCTACCGCCAAG
TACTTCTTCTACAGCAACATCATGAACTTTTTCAAGACCGAGATTACCCTGGCCAACGGCGAGATCCGGA
AGCGGCCTCTGATCGAGACAAACGGCGAAACCGGGGAGATCGTGTGGGATAAGGGCCGGGATTTTGCCAC
CGTGCGGAAAGTGCTGAGCATGCCCCAAGTGAATATCGTGAAAAAGACCGAGGTGCAGACAGGCGGCTTC
AGCAAAGAGTCTATCCTGCCCAAGAGGAACAGCGATAAGCTGATCGCCAGAAAGAAGGACTGGGACCCTA
AGAAGTACGGCGGCTTCGACAGCCCCACCGTGGCCTATTCTGTGCTGGTGGTGGCCAAAGTGGAAAAGGG
CAAGTCCAAGAAACTGAAGAGTGTGAAAGAGCTGCTGGGGATCACCATCATGGAAAGAAGCAGCTTCGAG
AAGAATCCCATCGACTTTCTGGAAGCCAAGGGCTACAAAGAAGTGAAAAAGGACCTGATCATCAAGCTGC
CTAAGTACTCCCTGTTCGAGCTGGAAAACGGCCGGAAGAGAATGCTGGCCTCTGCCGGCGAACTGCAGAA
GGGAAACGAACTGGCCCTGCCCTCCAAATATGTGAACTTCCTGTACCTGGCCAGCCACTATGAGAAGCTG
AAGGGCTCCCCCGAGGATAATGAGCAGAAACAGCTGTTTGTGGAACAGCACAAGCACTACCTGGACGAGA
TCATCGAGCAGATCAGCGAGTTCTCCAAGAGAGTGATCCTGGCCGACGCTAATCTGGACAAAGTGCTGTC
CGCCTACAACAAGCACCGGGATAAGCCCATCAGAGAGCAGGCCGAGAATATCATCCACCTGTTTACCCTG
ACCAATCTGGGAGCCCCTGCCGCCTTCAAGTACTTTGACACCACCATCGACCGGAAGAGGTACACCAGCA
CCAAAGAGGTGCTGGACGCCACCCTGATCCACCAGAGCATCACCGGCCTGTACGAGACACGGATCGACCT
GTCTCAGCTGGGAGGCGACAGCGCTGGAGGAGGTGGAAGCGGAGGAGGAGGAAGCGGAGGAGGAGGTAGC
GGACCTAAGAAAAAGAGGAAGGTGGCGGCCGCTGGATCCGGACGGGCTGACGCATTGGACGATTTTGATC
TGGATATGCTGGGAAGTGACGCCCTCGATGATTTTGACCTTGACATGCTTGGTTCGGATGCCCTTGATGA
CTTTGACCTCGACATGCTCGGCAGTGACGCCCTTGATGATTTCGACCTGGACATGCTGATTAACTGTACA
GGCAGTGGAGAGGGCAGAGGAAGTCTGCTAACATGCGGTGACGTCGAGGAGAATCCTGGCCCAATGGCCA
AGCCTTTGTCTCAAGAAGAATCCACCCTCATTGAAAGAGCAACGGCTACAATCAACAGCATCCCCATCTC
TGAAGACTACAGCGTCGCCAGCGCAGCTCTCTCTAGCGACGGCCGCATCTTCACTGGTGTCAATGTATAT
CATTTTACTGGGGGACCTTGTGCAGAACTCGTGGTGCTGGGCACTGCTGCTGCTGCGGCAGCTGGCAACC
TGACTTGTATCGTCGCGATCGGAAATGAGAACAGGGGCATCTTGAGCCCCTGCGGACGGTGCCGACAGGT
GCTTCTCGATCTGCATCCTGGGATCAAAGCCATAGTGAAGGACAGTGATGGACAGCCGACGGCAGTTGGG
ATTCGTGAATTGCTGCCCTCTGGTTATGTGTGGGAGGGCTAAGAATTCGATATCAAGCTTATCGGTAATC
AACCTCTGGATTACAAAATTTGTGAAAGATTGACTGGTATTCTTAACTATGTTGCTCCTTTTACGCTATG
TGGATACGCTGCTTTAATGCCTTTGTATCATGCTATTGCTTCCCGTATGGCTTTCATTTTCTCCTCCTTG
TATAAATCCTGGTTGCTGTCTCTTTATGAGGAGTTGTGGCCCGTTGTCAGGCAACGTGGCGTGGTGTGCA
CTGTGTTTGCTGACGCAACCCCCACTGGTTGGGGCATTGCCACCACCTGTCAGCTCCTTTCCGGGACTTT
CGCTTTCCCCCTCCCTATTGCCACGGCGGAACTCATCGCCGCCTGCCTTGCCCGCTGCTGGACAGGGGCT
CGGCTGTTGGGCACTGACAATTCCGTGGTGTTGTCGGGGAAATCATCGTCCTTTCCTTGGCTGCTCGCCT
GTGTTGCCACCTGGATTCTGCGCGGGACGTCCTTCTGCTACGTCCCTTCGGCCCTCAATCCAGCGGACCT
TCCTTCCCGCGGCCTGCTGCCGGCTCTGCGGCCTCTTCCGCGTCTTCGCCTTCGCCCTCAGACGAGTCGG
ATCTCCCTTTGGGCCGCCTCCCCGCATCGATACCGTCGACCTCGAGACCTAGAAAAACATGGAGCAATCA
CAAGTAGCAATACAGCAGCTACCAATGCTGATTGTGCCTGGCTAGAAGCACAAGAGGAGGAGGAGGTGGG
TTTTCCAGTCACACCTCAGGTACCTTTAAGACCAATGACTTACAAGGCAGCTGTAGATCTTAGCCACTTT
TTAAAAGAAAAGGGGGGACTGGAAGGGCTAATTCACTCCCAACGAAGACAAGATATCCTTGATCTGTGGA
TCTACCACACACAAGGCTACTTCCCTGATTGGCAGAACTACACACCAGGGCCAGGGATCAGATATCCACT
GACCTTTGGATGGTGCTACAAGCTAGTACCAGTTGAGCAAGAGAAGGTAGAAGAAGCCAATGAAGGAGAG
AACACCCGCTTGTTACACCCTGTGAGCCTGCATGGGATGGATGACCCGGAGAGAGAAGTATTAGAGTGGA
GGTTTGACAGCCGCCTAGCATTTCATCACATGGCCCGAGAGCTGCATCCGGACTGTACTGGGTCTCTCTG
GTTAGACCAGATCTGAGCCTGGGAGCTCTCTGGCTAACTAGGGAACCCACTGCTTAAGCCTCAATAAAGC
TTGCCTTGAGTGCTTCAAGTAGTGTGTGCCCGTCTGTTGTGTGACTCTGGTAACTAGAGATCCCTCAGAC
CCTTTTAGTCAGTGTGGAAAATCTCTAGCAGGGCCCGTTTAAACCCGCTGATCAGCCTCGACTGTGCCTT
CTAGTTGCCAGCCATCTGTTGTTTGCCCCTCCCCCGTGCCTTCCTTGACCCTGGAAGGTGCCACTCCCAC
TGTCCTTTCCTAATAAAATGAGGAAATTGCATCGCATTGTCTGAGTAGGTGTCATTCTATTCTGGGGGGT
GGGGTGGGGCAGGACAGCAAGGGGGAGGATTGGGAAGACAATAGCAGGCATGCTGGGGATGCGGTGGGCT
CTATGGCTTCTGAGGCGGAAAGAACCAGCTGGGGCTCTAGGGGGTATCCCC
[124 nt withheld, positions 6912-7035]
C
[91 nt withheld, positions 7037-7127]
A
[49 nt withheld, positions 7129-7177]
CCTTTGACGTTGGAGTCCACGTTCTTT
[37 nt withheld, positions 7205-7241]
ACCCTATCTCGGTCTATTCTTTTGATTTATAAGGGATTTTGCCGATTTCGGCCTATTGGTTAAAAAATGA
GCTGATTTAACAAAAATTTAACGCGAATTAATTCTGTGGAATGTGTGTCAGTTAGGGTGTGGAAAGTCCC
CAGGCTCCCCAGCAGGCAGAAGTATGCAAAGCATGCATCTCAATTAGTCAGCAACCAGGTGTGGAAAGTC
CCCAGGCTCCCCAGCAGGCAGAAGTATGCAAAGCATGCATCTCAATTAGTCAGCAACCATAGTCCCGCCC
CTAACTCCGCCCATCCCGCCCCTAACTCCGCCCAGTTCCGCCCATTCTCCGCCCCATGGCTGACTAATTT
TTTTTATTTATGCAGAGGCCGAGGCCGCCTCTGCCTCTGAGCTATTCCAGAAGTAGTGAGGAGGCTTTTT
TGGAGGCCTAGGCTTTTGCAAAAAGCTCCCGGGAGCTTGTATATCCATTTTCGGATCTGATCAGCACGTG
TTGACAATTAATCATCGGCATAGTATATCGGCATAGTATAATACGACAAGGTGAGGAACTAAACCATGGC
CAAGTTGACCAGTGCCGTTCCGGTGCTCACCGCGCGCGACGTCGCCGGAGCGGTCGAGTTCTGGACCGAC
CGGCTCGGGTTCTCCCGGGACTTCGTGGAGGACGACTTCGCCGGTGTGGTCCGGGACGACGTGACCCTGT
TCATCAGCGCGGTCCAGGACCAGGTGGTGCCGGACAACACCCTGGCCTGGGTGTGGGTGCGCGGCCTGGA
CGAGCTGTACGCCGAGTGGTCGGAGGTCGTGTCCACGAACTTCCGGGACGCCTCCGGGCCGGCCATGACC
GAGATCGGCGAGCAGCCGTGGGGGCGGGAGTTCGCCCTGCGCGACCCGGCCGGCAACTGCGTGCACTTCG
TGGCCGAGGAGCAGGACTGACACGTGCTACGAGATTTCGATTCCACCGCCGCCTTCTATGAAAGGTTGGG
CTTCGGAATCGTTTTCCGGGACGCCGGCTGGATGATCCTCCAGCGCGGGGATCTCATGCTGGAGTTCTTC
GCCCACCCCAACTTGTTTATTGCAGCTTATAATGGTTACAAATAAAGCAATAGCATCACAAATTTCACAA
ATAAAGCATTTTTTTCACTGCATTCTAGTTGTGGTTTGTCCAAACTCATCAATGTATCTTATCATGTCTG
TATACCGTCGACCTCTAGCTAGAGCTTGGCGTAATCATGGTCATAGCTGTTTCCTGTGTGAAATTGTTAT
CCGCTCACAATTCCACACAACATACGAGCCGGAAGCATAAAGTGTAAAGCCTGGGGTGCCTAATGAGTGA
GCTAACTCACATTAATTGCGTTGCGCTCACTGCCCGCTTTCCAGTCGGGAAACCTGTCGTGCCAGCTGCA
TTAATGAATCGGCCAACGCGCGGGGAGAGGCGGTTTGCGTATTGGGCGCTCTTCCGCTTCCTCGCTCACT
GACTCGCTGCGCTCGGTCGTTCGGCTGCGGCGAGCGGTATCAGCTCACTCAAAGGCGGTAATACGGTTAT
CCACAGAATCAGGGGATAACGCAGGAAAGAACATGTGAGCAAAAGGCCAGCAAAAGGCCAGGAACCGTAA
AAAGGCCGCGTTGCTGGCGTTTTTCCATAGGCTCCGCCCCCCTGACGAGCATCACAAAAATCGACGCTCA
AGTCAGAGGTGGCGAAACCCGACAGGACTATAAAGATACCAGGCGTTTCCCCCTGGAAGCTCCCTCGTGC
GCTCTCCTGTTCCGACCCTGCCGCTTACCGGATACCTGTCCGCCTTTCTCCCTTCGGGAAGCGTGGCGCT
TTCTCATAGCTCACGCTGTAGGTATCTCAGTTCGGTGTAGGTCGTTCGCTCCAAGCTGGGCTGTGTGCAC
GAACCCCCCGTTCAGCCCGACCGCTGCGCCTTATCCGGTAACTATCGTCTTGAGTCCAACCCGGTAAGAC
ACGACTTATCGCCACTGGCAGCAGCCACTGGTAACAGGATTAGCAGAGCGAGGTATGTAGGCGGTGCTAC
AGAGTTCTTGAAGTGGTGGCCTAACTACGGCTACACTAGAAGAACAGTATTTGGTATCTGCGCTCTGCTG
AAGCCAGTTACCTTCGGAAAAAGAGTTGGTAGCTCTTGATCCGGCAAACAAACCACCGCTGGTAGCGGTG
GTTTTTTTGTTTGCAAGCAGCAGATTACGCGCAGAAAAAAAGGATCTCAAGAAGATCCTTTGATCTTTTC
TACGGGGTCTGACGCTCAGTGGAACGAAAACTCACGTTAAGGGATTTTGGTCATGAGATTATCAAAAAGG
ATCTTCACCTAGATCCTTTTAAATTAAAAATGAAGTTTTAAATCAATCTAAAGTATATATGAGTAAACTT
GGTCTGACAGTTACCAATGCTTAATCAGTGAGGCACCTATCTCAGCGATCTGTCTATTTCGTTCATCCAT
AGTTGCCTGACTCCCCGTCGTGTAGATAACTACGATACGGGAGGGCTTACCATCTGGCCCCAGTGCTGCA
ATGATACCGCGAGACCCACGCTCACCGGCTCCAGATTTATCAGCAATAAACCAGCCAGCCGGAAGGGCCG
AGCGCAGAAGTGGTCCTGCAACTTTATCCGCCTCCATCCAGTCTATTAATTGTTGCCGGGAAGCTAGAGT
AAGTAGTTCGCCAGTTAATAGTTTGCGCAACGTTGTTGCCATTGCTACAGGCATCGTGGTGTCACGCTCG
TCGTTTGGTATGGCTTCATTCAGCTCCGGTTCCCAACGATCAAGGCGAGTTACATGATCCCCCATGTTGT
GCAAAAAAGCGGTTAGCTCCTTCGGTCCTCCGATCGTTGTCAGAAGTAAGTTGGCCGCAGTGTTATCACT
CATGGTTATGGCAGCACTGCATAATTCTCTTACTGTCATGCCATCCGTAAGATGCTTTTCTGTGACTGGT
GAGTACTCAACCAAGTCATTCTGAGAATAGTGTATGCGGCGACCGAGTTGCTCTTGCCCGGCGTCAATAC
GGGATAATACCGCGCCACATAGCAGAACTTTAAAAGTGCTCATCATTGGAAAACGTTCTTCGGGGCGAAA
ACTCTCAAGGATCTTACCGCTGTTGAGATCCAGTTCGATGTAACCCACTCGTGCACCCAACTGATCTTCA
GCATCTTTTACTTTCACCAGCGTTTCTGGGTGAGCAAAAACAGGAAGGCAAAATGCCGCAAAAAAGGGAA
TAAGGGCGACACGGAAATGTTGAATACTCATACTCTTCCTTTTTCAATATTATTGAAGCATTTATCAGGG
TTATTGTCTCATGAGCGGATACATATTTGAATGTATTTAGAAAAATAAACAAATAGGGGTTCCGCGCACA
TTTCCCCGAAAAGTGCCACCTGACGTCGACGGATCGGGAGATCTCCCGATCCCCTATGGTGCACTCTCAG
TACAATCTGCTCTGATGCCGCATAGTTAAGCCAGTATCTGCTCCCTGCTTGTGTGTTGGAGGTCGCTGAG
TAGTGCGCGAGCAAAATTTAAGCTACAACAAGGCAAGGCTTGACCGACAATTGCATGAAGAATCTGCTTA
GGGTTAGGCGTTTTGCGCTGCTTCGCGATGTACGGGCCAGATATACGCGTTGACATTGATTATTGACTAG
TTATTAATAGTAATCAATTACGGGGTCATTAGTTCATAGCCCATATATGGAGTTCCGCGTTACATAACTT
ACGGTAAATGGCCCGCCTGGCTGACCGCCCAACGACCCCCGCCCATTGACGTCAATAATGACGTATGTTC
CCATAGTAACGCCAATAGGGACTTTCCATTGACGTCAATGGGTGGAGTATTTACGGTAAACTGCCCACTT
GGCAGTACATCAAGTGTATCATATGCCAAGTACGCCCCCTATTGACGTCAATGACGGTAAATGGCCCGCC
TGGCATTATGCCCAGTACATGACCTTATGGGACTTTCCTACTTGGCAGTACATCTACGTATTAGTCATCG
CTATTACCATGGTGATGCGGTTTTGGCAGTACATCAATGGGCGTGGATAGCGGTTTGACTCACGGGGATT
TCCAAGTCTCCACCCCATTGACGTCAATGGGAGTTTGTTTTGGCACCAAAATCAACGGGACTTTCCAAAA
TGTCGTAACAACTCCGCCCCATTGACGCAAATGGGCGGTAGGCGTGTACGGTGGGAGGTCTATATAAGCA
GCGCGTTTTGCCTGTACTGGGTCTCTCTGGTTAGACCAGATCTGAGCCTGGGAGCTCTCTGGCTAACTAG
GGAACCCACTGCTTAAGCCTCAATAAAGCTTGCCTTGAGTGCTTCAAGTAGTGTGTGCCCGTCTGTTGTG
TGACTCTGGTAACTAGAGATCCCTCAGACCCTTTTAGTCAGTGTGGAAAATCTCTAGCAGTGGCGCCCGA
ACAGGGACTTGAAAGCGAAAGGGAAACCAGAGGAGCTCTCTCGACGCAGGACTCGGCTTGCTGAAGCGCG
CACGGCAAGAGGCGAGGGGCGGCGACTGGTGAGTACGCCAAAAATTTTGACTAGCGGAGGCTAGAAGGAG
AGAGATGGGTGCGAGAGCGTCAGTATTAAGCGGGGGAGAATTAGATCGCGATGGGAAAAAATTCGGTTAA
GGCCAGGGGGAAAGAAAAAATATAAATTAAAACATATAGTATGGGCAAGCAGGGAGCTAGAACGATTCGC
AGTTAATCCTGGCCTGTTAGAAACATCAGAAGGCTGTAGACAAATACTGGGACAGCTACAACCATCCCTT
CAGACAGGATCAGAAGAACTTAGATCATTATATAATACAGTAGCAACCCTCTATTGTGTGCATCAAAGGA
TAGAGATAAAAGACACCAAGGAAGCTTTAGACAAGATAGAGGAAGAGCAAAACAAAAGTAAGACCACCGC
ACAGCAAGCGGCCGCTGATCTTCAGACCTGGAGGAGGAGATATGAGGGACAATTGGAGAAGTGAATTATA
TAAATATAAAGTAGTAAAAATTGAACCATTAGGAGTAGCACCCACCAAGGCAAAGAGAAGAGTGGTGCAG
AGAGAAAAAAGAGCAGTGGGAATAGGAGCTTTGTTCCTTGGGTTCTTGGGAGCAGCAGGAAGCACTATGG
GCGCAGCGTCAATGACGCTGACGGTACAGGCCAGACAATTATTGTCTGGTATAGTGCAGCAGCAGAACAA
TTTGCTGAGGGCTATTGAGGCGCAACAGCATCTGTTGCAACTCACAGTCTGGGGCATCAAGCAGCTCCAG
GCAAGAATCCTGGCTGTGGAAAGATACCTAAAGGATCAACAGCTCCTGGGGATTTGGGGTTGCTCTGGAA
AACTCATTTGCACCACTGCTGTGCCTTGGAATGCTAGTTGGAGTAATAAATCTCTGGAACAGATTTGGAA
TCACACGACCTGGATGGAGTGGGACAGAGAAATTAACAATTACACAAGCTTAATACACTCCTTAATTGAA
GAATCGCAAAACCAGCAAGAAAAGAATGAACAAGAATTATTGGAATTAGATAAATGGGCAAGTTTGTGGA
ATTGGTTTAACATAACAAATTGGCTGTGGTATATAAAATTATTCATAATGATAGTAGGAGGCTTGGTAGG
TTTAAGAATAGTTTTTGCTGTACTTTCTATAGTGAATAGAGTTAGGCAGGGATATTCACCATTATCGTTT
CAGACCCACCTCCCAACCCCGAGGGGACCCGACAGGCCCGAAGGAATAGAAGAAGAAGGTGGAGAGAGAG
ACAGAGACAGATCCATTCGATTAGTGAACGGATCGGCACTGCGTGCGCCAATTCTGCAGACAAATGGCAG
TATTCATCCACAATTTTAAAAGAAAAGGGGGGATTGGGGGGTACAGTGCAGGGGAAAGAATAGTAGACAT
AATAGCAACAGACATACAAACTAAAGAATTACAAAAACAAATTACAAAAATTCAAAATTTTCGGGTTTAT
TACAGGGACAGCAGAGATCCAGTTTGGTTAATTAGCTAGCGAGGGCCTATTTCCCATGATTCCTTCATAT
TTGCATATACGATACAAGGCTGTTAGAGAGATAATTGGAATTAATTTGACTGTAAACACAAAGATATTAG
TACAAAATACGTGACGTAGAAAGTAATAATTTCTTGGGTAGTTTGCAGTTTTAAAATTATGTTTTAAAAT
GGACTATCATATGCTTACCGTAACTTGAAAGTATTTCGATTTCTTGGCTTTATATATCTTGTGGAAAGGA
CGAAACACCGAGATGAGTTATGACTCTAGA
