>Addgene plasmid #125464 | lentiSAMv2 rs4237150-guide4 | depositor partial sequence | sequence record 240106 | Guide RNA, MS2 stem loops
NNNNNNNNNNNNGNAGTTTTAAATTATGTTTTAAATGGACTATCATATGCTTACCGTAACTTGAAAGTAT
TTCGATTTCTTGGCTTTATATATCTTGTGGAAAGGACGAAACACCGAGATGAGTTATGACTCTAGAGTTT
TAGAGCTAGGCCAACATGAGGATCACCCATGTCTGCAGGGCCTAGCAAGTTAAAATAAGGCTAGTCCGTT
ATCAACTTGGCCAACATGAGGATCACCCATGTCTGCAGGGCCAAGTGGCACCGAGTCGGTGCTTTTTTTG
GATCCTAGGTCTTGAAAGGAGTGGGAATTGGCTCCGGTGCCCGTCAGTGGGCAGAGCGCACATCGCCCAC
AGTCCCCGAGAAGTTGGGGGGAGGGGTCGGCAATTGATCCGGTGCCTAGAGAAGGTGGCGCGGGGTAAAC
TGGGAAAGTGATGTCGTGTACTGGCTCCGCCTTTTTCCCGAGGGTGGGGGAGAACCGTATATAAGTGCAG
TAGTCGCCGTGAACGTTCTTTTTCGCAACGGGTTTGCCGCCAGAACACAGGCGTACGGCCACCATGAAAA
GGCCGGCGGCCACGAAAAAGGCCGGCCAGGCAAAAAAGAAAAAGGACAAGAAGTACAGCATCGGCCTGGC
CATCGGCACCAACTCTGTGGGCTGGGCCGTGATCACCGACGAGTACAAGGTGCCCAGCAAGAAATTCAAG
GTGCTGGGCAACACCGACCGGCACAGCATCAAGAAGAACCTGATCGGAGCCCTGCTGTTCGACAGCGGCG
AAACAGCCGAGGCCACCCGGCTGAAGAGAACCGCCAGAAGAAGATACACCAGACGGAAGAACCGGATCTG
CTATCTGCAAGAGATCTTCAGCAACGAGATGGCCAAGGTGGACGACAGCTTCTTCCACAGACTGGAAGAG
TCCTTCCTGGTGGAAGAGGATAAGAAGCACGAGCGGCACCCCATCTTCGGCAACATCGTGGACGAGGTGG
CCTACCACGAGAAGTACCCCACCATCTACCACCTGAGAAAGAAACTGGTGGACAGCACCGACAAGGCCGA
CCTGCGGCTGATCTATCTGGCCCTGGCCCACATGATCAAGTTCCGGGGCCACTTCNGNATCGAGGGCGAC
CTGAACCCCGACAACAGCGACGTGGAACAAGCTGGTTCATCCAGCTGGGGCAGACCTACAACCAGCTGGT
TCAAGGAAAACCCCATCAACGCCCAGCGGCGTGGAACGCCAAGGCCATCCTGGTCTGCCAGAATGGACCA
GAACCAAACGGGTTGGAAAAATCTGAATCGCCCAACTTGCCCNNCNAAGAAAAAAAAATGGGCCCGGTTC
CGGCAACCNGAATTGCCCNNNAACCTGGGGCCGTGACCCCCCAATTTAAGAAAACAATTTTCCAACNNGG
GCCAAGAATTGCCAAACTGGCCCTTGGAACAGGGGCCCCCTT
